Addgene plasmid #233165: pMXs-uORFx1-mNgn2x3HA-P2A-mRuby2
Purpose: Retroviral expression of Ngn2x3HA with mRuby2 fluorescent reporter with upstream open reading frame
Depositing lab: Kate Galloway. Depositing organization: Massachusetts Institute of Technology. Publication: Proliferation history and transcription factor levels drive direct conversion to motor neurons. Wang NB, Lende-Dorn BA, Beitz AM, Han P, Adewumi HO, O'Shea TM, Galloway KE. Cell Syst. 2025 Apr 16;16(4):101205. doi: 10.1016/j.cels.2025.101205. Epub 2025 Mar 13. PubMed 40086434.
Backbone
  Vector backbone: pMXs-gw
  Vector type: Mammalian Expression, Retroviral
Growth in bacteria
  Bacterial resistance: Ampicillin, 100 μg/mL
  Growth temperature: 30°C
  Growth strain: NEB Stable
  Copy number: High Copy
Gene/Insert
  Gene/Insert name: mNgn2x3HA-P2A-mRuby2
  Species: M. musculus (mouse), Synthetic
  Entrez Gene: Neurog2 (a.k.a. Atoh4, Math4A, bHLHa8, ngn-2, ngn2)
  Tag / fusion protein: x3HA (C terminal on insert)
  Cloning method: Gateway Cloning
Terms and licenses: Academic/Nonprofit Terms; Industry Terms: Not Available to Industry
Depositor comments: Please visit https://doi.org/10.1101/2023.11.26.568736 for bioRxiv preprint.
How to cite: pMXs-uORFx1-mNgn2x3HA-P2A-mRuby2 was a gift from Kate Galloway (Addgene plasmid # 233165 ; http://n2t.net/addgene:233165 ; RRID:Addgene_233165)
