[The description below was written by a language model from this plasmid's Addgene catalogue record and pLannotate feature annotations shown in this document.]
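Description:
pMXs-uORFx1-mNgn2x3HA-P2A-mRuby2 is a Moloney murine leukemia virus-based retroviral expression vector built on the Gateway-adapted pMXs-gw backbone and intended for transduction of mammalian cells. The 7,056 nt plasmid is propagated in E. coli through a high-copy ColE1/pUC-type origin and selected with ampicillin via the β-lactamase gene and its promoter. The viral portion comprises a 5' MMLV LTR followed by the Ψ packaging signal, a truncated gag lacking its start codon, and a pol region carrying the splice acceptor. Together these allow the genomic RNA to be packaged when the viral proteins are supplied in trans by a packaging system. No separate internal promoter is annotated, so expression of the payload is presumably driven by the 5' LTR. A WPRE downstream of the insert enhances transcript stability and expression, and the 3' LTR region closes the provirus.

The payload sits between attB1 and attB2 sites left by Gateway recombination. It encodes mouse Neurog2 (Ngn2), a bHLH transcription factor that binds E boxes and promotes neuronal differentiation, carrying a C-terminal triple HA tag. A P2A self-cleaving peptide links it to the red fluorescent protein mRuby2, so both proteins come from one transcript and red fluorescence reports on expression. The HA tag, P2A and upstream open reading frame are named in the record but are not individually annotated in the feature table; they would fall in the unannotated gaps flanking the Neurog2 coding sequence. A uORF ahead of a main coding sequence generally reduces its translation, so this construct likely serves as a lowered-expression variant. The associated work examines how transcription factor levels influence direct conversion of cells to motor neurons.
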