Features (pLannotate 1.2.2; 17 found; start..end, strand, type, name):
    198..216     -  misc_feature   MCS (fragment): pBluescript multiple cloning site
    222..246     +  protein_bind   attB1: mutant version of attB; recombination site for the Gateway® BP reaction BP Clonase™
    317..1105    +  CDS            Neurog2: NGN2_MOUSE - Also known as Ath4a, Atoh4, Ngn2. Experimental evidence at protein level: Swiss-Prot protein existence level 1. Transcriptional regulator. Involved in neuronal differentiation. Activates transcription by binding to the E box (5'- CANNTG-3'). From Mus musculus (Mouse).
   1310..2020    +  CDS            mRuby2: mRuby2 is a basic (constitutively fluorescent) red fluorescent protein published in 2012, derived from Entacmaea quadricolor. It has moderate acid sensitivity.
   2037..2061    -  protein_bind   attB2: mutant version of attB; recombination site for the Gateway® BP reaction BP Clonase™
   2078..2666    +  misc_feature   WPRE: woodchuck hepatitis virus posttranscriptional regulatory element
   2724..2845    +  LTR            3' LTR (ΔU3) (fragment): self-inactivating 3' long terminal repeat (LTR) from Moloney murine leukemia virus
   2846..3315    +  LTR            LTR: long terminal repeat from Moloney murine leukemia virus
   3381..3433    -  CDS            lacI (fragment): lac repressor; lacI; The lac repressor binds to the lac operator to inhibit transcription in E. coli. This inhibition can be relieved by adding lactose or isopropyl-β-D-thiogalactopyranoside (IPTG).
   3616..4204    -  rep_origin     ori: high-copy-number ColE1/pMB1/pBR322/pUC origin of replication
   4368..5228    -  CDS            AmpR: β-lactamase; bla; confers resistance to ampicillin, carbenicillin, and related antibiotics
   5229..5333    -  promoter       AmpR promoter: bla
   5363..5956    +  LTR            LTR: long terminal repeat from Moloney murine leukemia virus
   6019..6218    +  misc_feature   MMLV Ψ: packaging signal of Moloney murine leukemia virus (MMLV)
   6270..6358    +  misc_feature   MESV Ψ (fragment): packaging signal of murine embryonic stem cell virus
   6435..6851    +  CDS            gag (truncated): truncated Moloney murine leukemia virus (MMLV) gag gene lacking the start codon
   6861..179     +  misc_feature   pol region (across the origin): Moloney murine leukemia virus (MMLV) pol region containing the splice acceptor site
>Addgene plasmid #233165 | pMXs-uORFx1-mNgn2x3HA-P2A-mRuby2 | addgene full sequence | sequence record 463013 | Addgene NGS Result
TCGGCGACACAGTGTGGGTCCGCCGACACCAGACTAAGAACCTAGAACCTCGCTGGAAAGGACCTTACAC
AGTCCTGCTGACCACCCCCACCGCCCTCAAAGTAGACGGCATCGCAGCTTGGATACACGCCGCCCACGTG
AAGGCTGCCGACCCCGGGGGTGGACCATCCTCTAGACTGCCGGATCTAGCTAGTTAATCGACGGTATCGA
TAAGCTATCAAACAAGTTTGTACAAAAAAGCAGGCTCCACCATGGGAACCAATTCAGTCGAGTCGACTGG
ATCCACCATGGGTTGAGATCCGGTACTACTGCCACCATGTTCGTCAAATCTGAGACTCTGGAGTTGAAGG
AGGAAGAGGAGGTACTGATGCTGCTGGGCTCGGCTTCCCCGGCCTCGGCGACCCTGACCCCGATGTCCTC
CAGCGCGGACGAGGAGGAGGACGAGGAGCTGCGCCGGCCGGGCTCCGCGCGTGGGCAGCGTGGAGCGGAA
GCCGGGCAGGGGGTGCAGGGCAGTCCGGCGTCGGGTGCCGGGGGTTGCCGGCCAGGGCGGCTGCTGGGCC
TGATGCACGAGTGCAAGCGTCGCCCGTCGCGCTCACGGGCCGTCTCCCGAGGTGCCAAGACGGCGGAGAC
GGTGCAGCGCATCAAGAAGACCCGCAGGCTCAAGGCCAACAACCGCGAGCGCAACCGCATGCACAACCTA
AACGCCGCGCTGGACGCGCTGCGCGAGGTGCTGCCCACCTTCCCCGAGGATGCCAAGCTCACGAAGATCG
AGACGCTGCGCTTCGCCCACAATTACATCTGGGCGCTCACCGAGACTCTGCGCCTGGCGGACCACTGCGC
CGGCGCCGGTGGCCTCCAGGGGGCGCTCTTCACGGAGGCGGTGCTCCTGAGCCCGGGAGCTGCGCTCGGC
GCCAGCGGGGACAGCCCTTCTCCACCTTCCTCCTGGAGCTGCACCAACAGCCCGGCGTCATCCTCCAACT
CCACGTCCCCATACAGCTGCACTTTATCGCCCGCTAGCCCCGGGTCAGACGTGGACTACTGGCAGCCCCC
ACCTCCGGAGAAGCATCGTTATGCGCCTCACCTGCCCCTCGCCAGGGACTGTATCGGGTCTGGCTCCGGA
TCAAGTGGTGGCAGCGGATCAGGATATCCATACGATGTACCAGACTATGCGGGATCGGGTTACCCCTACG
ACGTCCCCGACTACGCCGGCTCCGGCTACCCCTACGACGTCCCTGATTATGCTGGAAGCGGAGCTACTAA
CTTCAGCCTGCTGAAGCAGGCTGGAGACGTGGAGGAGAACCCTGGACCTATGGTGTCTAAGGGCGAAGAG
CTGATCAAGGAAAATATGCGTATGAAGGTGGTCATGGAAGGTTCGGTCAACGGCCACCAATTCAAATGCA
CAGGTGAAGGAGAAGGCAATCCGTACATGGGAACTCAAACCATGAGGATCAAAGTCATCGAGGGAGGACC
CCTGCCATTTGCCTTTGACATTCTTGCCACGTCGTTCATGTATGGCAGCCGTACTTTTATCAAGTACCCG
AAAGGCATTCCTGATTTCTTTAAACAGTCCTTTCCTGAGGGTTTTACTTGGGAAAGAGTTACGAGATACG
AAGATGGTGGAGTCGTCACCGTCATGCAGGACACCAGCCTTGAGGATGGCTGTCTCGTTTACCACGTCCA
AGTCAGAGGGGTAAACTTTCCCTCCAATGGTCCCGTGATGCAGAAGAAGACCAAGGGTTGGGAGCCTAAT
ACAGAGATGATGTATCCAGCAGATGGTGGTCTGAGGGGATACACTCATATGGCACTGAAAGTTGATGGTG
GTGGCCATCTGTCTTGCTCTTTCGTAACAACTTACAGGTCAAAAAAGACCGTCGGGAACATCAAGATGCC
CGGTATCCATGCCGTTGATCACCGCCTGGAAAGGTTAGAGGAAAGTGACAATGAAATGTTCGTAGTACAA
CGCGAACACGCAGTTGCCAAGTTCGCCGGGCTTGGTGGTGGGATGGACGAGCTGTACAAGTAACGCTGAT
ATCTAGACCCAGCTTTCTTGTACAAAGTGGTTCGATAGCTTATCGATAATCAACCTCTGGATTACAAAAT
TTGTGAAAGATTGACTGGTATTCTTAACTATGTTGCTCCTTTTACGCTATGTGGATACGCTGCTTTAATG
CCTTTGTATCATGCTATTGCTTCCCGTATGGCTTTCATTTTCTCCTCCTTGTATAAATCCTGGTTGCTGT
CTCTTTATGAGGAGTTGTGGCCCGTTGTCAGGCAACGTGGCGTGGTGTGCACTGTGTTTGCTGACGCAAC
CCCCACTGGTTGGGGCATTGCCACCACCTGTCAGCTCCTTTCCGGGACTTTCGCTTTCCCCCTCCCTATT
GCCACGGCGGAACTCATCGCCGCCTGCCTTGCCCGCTGCTGGACAGGGGCTCGGCTGTTGGGCACTGACA
ATTCCGTGGTGTTGTCGGGGAAATCATCGTCCTTTCCTTGGCTGCTCGCCTGTGTTGCCACCTGGATTCT
GCGCGGGACGTCCTTCTGCTACGTCCCTTCGGCCCTCAATCCAGCGGACCTTCCTTCCCGCGGCCTGCTG
CCGGCTCTGCGGCCTCTTCCGCGTCTTCGCCTTCGCCCTCAGACGAGTCGGATCTCCCTTTGGGCCGCCT
CCCCGCATCGATACCGTCGACGATAAAATAAAAGATTTTATTTAGTCTCCAGAAAAAGGGGGGAATGAAA
GACCCCACCTGTAGGTTTGGCAAGCTAGCTTAAGTAACGCCATTTTGCAAGGCATGGAAAAATACATAAC
TGAGAATAGAGAAGTTCAGATCAAGGTCAGGAACAGATGGAACAGCTGAATATGGGCCAAACAGGATATC
TGTGGTAAGCAGTTCCTGCCCCGGCTCAGGGCCAAGAACAGATGGAACAGCTGAATATGGGCCAAACAGG
ATATCTGTGGTAAGCAGTTCCTGCCCCGGCTCAGGGCCAAGAACAGATGGTCCCCAGATGCGGTCCAGCC
CTCAGCAGTTTCTAGAGAACCATCAGATGTTTCCAGGGTGCCCCAAGGACCTGAAATGACCCTGTGCCTT
ATTTGAACTAACCAATCAGTTCGCTTCTCGCTTCTGTTCGCGCGCTTCTGCTCCCCGAGCTCAATAAAAG
AGCCCACAACCCCTCACTCGGGGCGCCAGTCCTCCGATTGACTGAGTCGCCCGGGTACCCGTGTATCCAA
TAAACCCTCTTGCAGTTGCATCCGACTTGTGGTCTCGCTGTTCCTTGGGAGGGTCTCCTCTGAGTGATTG
ACTACCCGTCAGCGGGGGTCTTTCACATGCAGCATGTATCAAAATTAATTTGGTTTTTTTTCTTAAGTAT
TTACATTAAATGGCCATAGTTGCATTAATGAATCGGCCAACGCGCGGGGAGAGGCGGTTTGCGTATTGGG
CGCTCTTCCGCTTCCTCGCTCACTGACTCGCTGCGCTCGGTCGTTCGGCTGCGGCGAGCGGTATCAGCTC
ACTCAAAGGCGGTAATACGGTTATCCACAGAATCAGGGGATAACGCAGGAAAGAACATGTGAGCAAAAGG
CCAGCAAAAGGCCAGGAACCGTAAAAAGGCCGCGTTGCTGGCGTTTTTCCATAGGCTCCGCCCCCCTGAC
GAGCATCACAAAAATCGACGCTCAAGTCAGAGGTGGCGAAACCCGACAGGACTATAAAGATACCAGGCGT
TTCCCCCTGGAAGCTCCCTCGTGCGCTCTCCTGTTCCGACCCTGCCGCTTACCGGATACCTGTCCGCCTT
TCTCCCTTCGGGAAGCGTGGCGCTTTCTCATAGCTCACGCTGTAGGTATCTCAGTTCGGTGTAGGTCGTT
CGCTCCAAGCTGGGCTGTGTGCACGAACCCCCCGTTCAGCCCGACCGCTGCGCCTTATCCGGTAACTATC
GTCTTGAGTCCAACCCGGTAAGACACGACTTATCGCCACTGGCAGCAGCCACTGGTAACAGGATTAGCAG
AGCGAGGTATGTAGGCGGTGCTACAGAGTTCTTGAAGTGGTGGCCTAACTACGGCTACACTAGAAGAACA
GTATTTGGTATCTGCGCTCTGCTGAAGCCAGTTACCTTCGGAAAAAGAGTTGGTAGCTCTTGATCCGGCA
AACAAACCACCGCTGGTAGCGGTGGTTTTTTTGTTTGCAAGCAGCAGATTACGCGCAGAAAAAAAGGATC
TCAAGAAGATCCTTTGATCTTTTCTACGGGGTCTGACGCTCAGTGGAACGAAAACTCACGTTAAGGGATT
TTGGTCATGAGATTATCAAAAAGGATCTTCACCTAGATCCTTTTGCGGCCGGCCGCAAATCAATCTAAAG
TATATATGAGTAAACTTGGTCTGACAGTTACCAATGCTTAATCAGTGAGGCACCTATCTCAGCGATCTGT
CTATTTCGTTCATCCATAGTTGCCTGACTCCCCGTCGTGTAGATAACTACGATACGGGAGGGCTTACCAT
CTGGCCCCAGTGCTGCAATGATACCGCGAGACCCACGCTCACCGGCTCCAGATTTATCAGCAATAAACCA
GCCAGCCGGAAGGGCCGAGCGCAGAAGTGGTCCTGCAACTTTATCCGCCTCCATCCAGTCTATTAATTGT
TGCCGGGAAGCTAGAGTAAGTAGTTCGCCAGTTAATAGTTTGCGCAACGTTGTTGCCATTGCTACAGGCA
TCGTGGTGTCACGCTCGTCGTTTGGTATGGCTTCATTCAGCTCCGGTTCCCAACGATCAAGGCGAGTTAC
ATGATCCCCCATGTTGTGCAAAAAAGCGGTTAGCTCCTTCGGTCCTCCGATCGTTGTCAGAAGTAAGTTG
GCCGCAGTGTTATCACTCATGGTTATGGCAGCACTGCATAATTCTCTTACTGTCATGCCATCCGTAAGAT
GCTTTTCTGTGACTGGTGAGTACTCAACCAAGTCATTCTGAGAATAGTGTATGCGGCGACCGAGTTGCTC
TTGCCCGGCGTCAATACGGGATAATACCGCGCCACATAGCAGAACTTTAAAAGTGCTCATCATTGGAAAA
CGTTCTTCGGGGCGAAAACTCTCAAGGATCTTACCGCTGTTGAGATCCAGTTCGATGTAACCCACTCGTG
CACCCAACTGATCTTCAGCATCTTTTACTTTCACCAGCGTTTCTGGGTGAGCAAAAACAGGAAGGCAAAA
TGCCGCAAAAAAGGGAATAAGGGCGACACGGAAATGTTGAATACTCATACTCTTCCTTTTTCAATATTAT
TGAAGCATTTATCAGGGTTATTGTCTCATGAGCGGATACATATTTGAATGTATTTAGAAAAATAAACAAA
TAGGGGTTCCGCGCACATTTCCCCGAAAAGTGCCACCTGCATAATGAAAGACCCCACCTGTAGGTTTGGC
AAGCTAGCTTAAGTAACGCCATTTTGCAAGGCATGGAAAAATACATAACTGAGAATAGAAAAGTTCAGAT
CAAGGTCAGGAACAGATGGAACAGCTGAATATGGGCCAAACAGGATATCTGTGGTAAGCAGTTCCTGCCC
CGGCTCAGGGCCAAGAACAGATGGAACAGCTGAATATGGGCCAAACAGGATATCTGTGGTAAGCAGTTCC
TGCCCCGGCTCAGGGCCAAGAACAGATGGTCCCCAGATGCGGTCCAGCCCTCAGCAGTTTCTAGAGAACC
ATCAGATGTTTCCAGGGTGCCCCAAGGACCTGAAATGACCCTGTGCCTTATTTGAACTAACCAATCAGTT
CGCTTCTCGCTTCTGTTCGCGCGCTTCTGCTCCCCGAGCTCAATAAAAGAGCCCACAACCCCTCACTCGG
CGCGCCAGTCCTCCGATTGACTGAGTCGCCCGGGTACCCGTGTATCCAATAAACCCTCTTGCAGTTGCAT
CCGACTTGTGGTCTCGCTGTTCCTTGGGAGGGTCTCCTCTGAGTGATTGACTACCCGTCAGCGGGGGTCT
TTCATTTGGGGGCTCGTCCGGGATCGGGAGACCCCTGCCCAGGGACCACCGACCCACCACCGGGAGGTAA
GCTGGCCAGCAACTTATCTGTGTCTGTCCGATTGTCTAGTGTCTATGACTGATTTTATGCGCCTGCGTCG
GTACTAGTTAGCTAACTAGCTCTGTATCTGGCGGACCCGTGGTGGAACTGACGAGTTCGGAACACCCGGC
CGCAACCCTGGGAGACGTCCCAGGGACTTCGGGGGCCGTTTTTGTGGCCCGACCTGAGTCCAAAAATCCC
GATCGTTTTGGACTCTTTGGTGCACCCCCCTAATAGGAGGGATATGTGGTTCTGGTAGGAGACGAGAACC
TAAAACAGTTCCCGCCTCCGTCTGAATTTTTGCTTTCGGTTTGGGACCGAAGCCGCGCCGCGCGTCTTGT
CTGCTGCAGCATCGTTCTGTGTTGTCTCTGTCTGACTGTGTTTCTGTATTTGTCTGAAAATTAGGGCCAG
ACTGTTACCACTCCCTTAAGTTTGACCTTAGGTCACTGGAAAGATGTCGAGCGGATCGCTCACAACCAGT
CGGTAGATGTCAAGAAGAGACGTTGGGTTACCTTCTGCTCTGCAGAATGGCCAACCTTTAACGTCGGATG
GCCGCGAGACGGCACCTTTAACCGAGACCTCATCACCCAGGTTAAGATCAAGGTCTTTTCACCTGGCCCG
CATGGACACCCAGACCAGGTCCCCTACATCGTGACCTGGGAAGCCTTGGCTTTTGACCCCCCTCCCTGGG
TCAAGCCCTTTGTACACCCTAAGCCTCCGCCTCCTCTTCCTCCATCCGCCCCGTCTCTCCCCCTTGAACC
TCCTCGTTCGACCCCGCCTCGATCCTCCCTTTATCCAGCCCTCACTCCTTCTCTAGGCGCCCCCATATGG
CCATATGAGATCTTATATGGGGCACCCCCGCCCCTTGTAAACTTCCCTGACCCTGACATGACAAGAGTTA
CTAACAGCCCCTCTCTCCAAGCTCACTTACAGGCTCTCTACTTAGTCCAGCACGAAGTCTGGAGACCTCT
GGCGGCAGCCTACCAAGAACAACTGGACCGACCGGTGGTACCTCACCCTTACCGAG
