>Addgene plasmid #233165 | pMXs-uORFx1-mNgn2x3HA-P2A-mRuby2 | depositor partial sequence | sequence record 458693 | mNgn2x3HA
ATGTTCGTCAAATCTGAGACTCTGGAGTTGAAGGAGGAAGAGGAGGTACTGATGCTGCTGGGCTCGGCTT
CCCCGGCCTCGGCGACCCTGACCCCGATGTCCTCCAGCGCGGACGAGGAGGAGGACGAGGAGCTGCGCCG
GCCGGGCTCCGCGCGTGGGCAGCGTGGAGCGGAAGCCGGGCAGGGGGTGCAGGGCAGTCCGGCGTCGGGT
GCCGGGGGTTGCCGGCCAGGGCGGCTGCTGGGCCTGATGCACGAGTGCAAGCGTCGCCCGTCGCGCTCAC
GGGCCGTCTCCCGAGGTGCCAAGACGGCGGAGACGGTGCAGCGCATCAAGAAGACCCGCAGGCTCAAGGC
CAACAACCGCGAGCGCAACCGCATGCACAACCTAAACGCCGCGCTGGACGCGCTGCGCGAGGTGCTGCCC
ACCTTCCCCGAGGATGCCAAGCTCACGAAGATCGAGACGCTGCGCTTCGCCCACAATTACATCTGGGCGC
TCACCGAGACTCTGCGCCTGGCGGACCACTGCGCCGGCGCCGGTGGCCTCCAGGGGGCGCTCTTCACGGA
GGCGGTGCTCCTGAGCCCGGGAGCTGCGCTCGGCGCCAGCGGGGACAGCCCTTCTCCACCTTCCTCCTGG
AGCTGCACCAACAGCCCGGCGTCATCCTCCAACTCCACGTCCCCATACAGCTGCACTTTATCGCCCGCTA
GCCCCGGGTCAGACGTGGACTACTGGCAGCCCCCACCTCCGGAGAAGCATCGTTATGCGCCTCACCTGCC
CCTCGCCAGGGACTGTATCGGGTCTGGCTCCGGATCAAGTGGTGGCAGCGGATCAGGATATCCATACGAT
GTACCAGACTATGCGGGATCGGGTTACCCCTACGACGTCCCCGACTACGCCGGCTCCGGCTACCCCTACG
ACGTCCCTGATTATGCT
