>Addgene plasmid #233165 | pMXs-uORFx1-mNgn2x3HA-P2A-mRuby2 | depositor partial sequence | sequence record 458694 | mRuby2
ATGGTGTCTAAGGGCGAAGAGCTGATCAAGGAAAATATGCGTATGAAGGTGGTCATGGAAGGTTCGGTCA
ACGGCCACCAATTCAAATGCACAGGTGAAGGAGAAGGCAATCCGTACATGGGAACTCAAACCATGAGGAT
CAAAGTCATCGAGGGAGGACCCCTGCCATTTGCCTTTGACATTCTTGCCACGTCGTTCATGTATGGCAGC
CGTACTTTTATCAAGTACCCGAAAGGCATTCCTGATTTCTTTAAACAGTCCTTTCCTGAGGGTTTTACTT
GGGAAAGAGTTACGAGATACGAAGATGGTGGAGTCGTCACCGTCATGCAGGACACCAGCCTTGAGGATGG
CTGTCTCGTTTACCACGTCCAAGTCAGAGGGGTAAACTTTCCCTCCAATGGTCCCGTGATGCAGAAGAAG
ACCAAGGGTTGGGAGCCTAATACAGAGATGATGTATCCAGCAGATGGTGGTCTGAGGGGATACACTCATA
TGGCACTGAAAGTTGATGGTGGTGGCCATCTGTCTTGCTCTTTCGTAACAACTTACAGGTCAAAAAAGAC
CGTCGGGAACATCAAGATGCCCGGTATCCATGCCGTTGATCACCGCCTGGAAAGGTTAGAGGAAAGTGAC
AATGAAATGTTCGTAGTACAACGCGAACACGCAGTTGCCAAGTTCGCCGGGCTTGGTGGTGGGATGGACG
AGCTGTACAAG
